Addgene plasmid #84986: JBEI-6823
Purpose: For expression of MevTaco-PMKco-MKco(aka 2B) under lacUV5 promoter for isopentenol production
Depositing lab: Taek Soon Lee. Depositing organization: Lawrence Berkeley National Laboratory. Publication: Metabolic engineering for the high-yield production of isoprenoid-based C(5) alcohols in E. coli. George KW, Thompson MG, Kang A, Baidoo E, Wang G, Chan LJ, Adams PD, Petzold CJ, Keasling JD, Lee TS. Sci Rep. 2015 Jun 8;5:11128. doi: 10.1038/srep11128. PubMed 26052683.
Backbone
  Vector backbone: pBbA5c
  Vector type: Bacterial Expression
Growth in bacteria
  Bacterial resistance: Chloramphenicol, 25 μg/mL
  Growth temperature: 37°C
  Growth strain: DH5alpha
  Copy number: High Copy
Gene/Insert
  Gene/Insert name: MevTaco-PMKco-Mkco
  Species: S. cerevisiae (budding yeast)
  Promoter: LacUV5
  Cloning method: Restriction Enzyme; 5′ cloning site unknown (unknown if destroyed); 3′ cloning site unknown (unknown if destroyed)
  Sequencing primers: 5′ pBbA5c-5; 3′ rrnB-T1-term-Rev
Terms and licenses: Academic/Nonprofit Terms; Industry Terms: Not Available to Industry
How to cite: JBEI-6823 was a gift from Taek Soon Lee (Addgene plasmid # 84986 ; http://n2t.net/addgene:84986 ; RRID:Addgene_84986)
