[The description below was written by a language model from this plasmid's Addgene catalogue record and pLannotate feature annotations shown in this document.]
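Description:
JBEI-6823 is a bacterial expression plasmid of about 10.4 kb built on the pBbA5c backbone. It supplies the upper part of the mevalonate pathway to E. coli for isopentenol production. It replicates from a p15A origin, which is compatible with ColE1-type plasmids, so it can be kept alongside a second plasmid carrying other pathway genes. The catalogue lists the plasmid as high copy, although p15A is generally regarded as medium copy. Selection is by chloramphenicol, through a cat gene with its own promoter and a lambda t0 terminator. Short matches annotated as a TcR fragment and an RSF ori fragment appear to be backbone remnants rather than functional elements.

The payload is a single five-gene operon driven by the lacUV5 promoter with a lac operator. A divergently oriented lacI gene on the same plasmid provides the repressor, making expression IPTG-inducible. In order, the operon encodes E. coli atoB (acetoacetyl-CoA thiolase), yeast ERG13 (HMG-CoA synthase) and a fragment of yeast HMG1 (HMG-CoA reductase). These three correspond to the "MevT" module, which converts acetyl-CoA to mevalonate. They are followed by ERG8 (phosphomevalonate kinase, PMK) and ERG12 (mevalonate kinase, MK), and transcription ends at tandem rrnB T1 and T7Te terminators. The "co" suffixes in the insert name probably indicate codon-optimised versions, though the record does not spell this out. The catalogue gives the insert species as S. cerevisiae, but atoB is of E. coli origin.

The Addgene NGS sequence and the depositor sequence have the same annotated architecture. They differ by three nucleotides, in the stretch between HMG1 and ERG8. No downstream enzymes that would convert phosphorylated mevalonate intermediates to isopentenol are annotated here, so they must be supplied separately.
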