Features (pLannotate 1.2.2; 18 found; start..end, strand, type, name):
     15..36      -  protein_bind   CAP binding site: CAP binding activates transcription in the presence of cAMP. E. coli catabolite activator protein
     49..1131    -  CDS            lacI: lac repressor; lacI; The lac repressor binds to the lac operator to inhibit transcription in E. coli. This inhibition can be relieved by adding lactose or isopropyl-β-D-thiogalactopyranoside (IPTG).
   1132..1209    -  promoter       lacI promoter: lacI
   1217..1496    -  CDS            TcR (fragment): tetracycline efflux protein; tet; confers resistance to tetracycline
   1520..1550    +  promoter       lac UV5 promoter: E. coli lac promoter with an "up" mutation
   1558..1574    +  protein_bind   lac operator: The lac repressor binds to the lac operator to inhibit transcription in E. coli. This inhibition can be relieved by adding lactose or isopropyl-β-D-thiogalactopyranoside (IPTG). lac repressor encoded by lacI
   1610..2791    +  CDS            atoB: ATOB_ECOLI - Experimental evidence at protein level: Swiss-Prot protein existence level 1. From Escherichia coli (strain K12).
   2815..4287    +  CDS            ERG13: HMCS_YEAST - Also known as HMGS. Experimental evidence at protein level: Swiss-Prot protein existence level 1. This enzyme condenses acetyl-CoA with acetoacetyl-CoA to form HMG-CoA, which is the substrate for HMG-CoA reductase. From Saccharomyces cerevisiae (strain ATCC 204508 / S288c) (Baker's yeast).
   4313..5815    +  CDS            HMG1 (fragment): HMDH1_YEAST - Experimental evidence at protein level: Swiss-Prot protein existence level 1. One of 2 isozymes that catalyze the conversion of HMG-CoA to mevalonate. It is the rate-limiting enzyme of the sterol biosynthesis pathway. Involved in ergosterol biosynthesis. From Saccharomyces cerevisiae (strain ATCC 204508 / S288c) (Baker's yeast).
   5854..7206    +  CDS            ERG8: ERG8_YEAST - Experimental evidence at protein level: Swiss-Prot protein existence level 1. From Saccharomyces cerevisiae (strain ATCC 204508 / S288c) (Baker's yeast).
   7230..8558    +  CDS            ERG12: KIME_YEAST - Also known as RAR1. Experimental evidence at protein level: Swiss-Prot protein existence level 1. RAR (regulation of autonomous replication) is a protein whose activity increases the mitotic stability of plasmids. From Saccharomyces cerevisiae (strain ATCC 204508 / S288c) (Baker's yeast).
   8597..8668    +  terminator     rrnB T1 terminator: transcription terminator T1 from the E. coli rrnB gene
   8684..8711    +  terminator     T7Te terminator: phage T7 early transcription terminator
   8730..8785    -  rep_origin     RSF ori (fragment): Plasmids containing the RSF 1030 origin of replication can be propagated in E. coli cells that contain additional plasmids with compatible origins.
   8873..9418    -  rep_origin     p15A ori: Plasmids containing the medium-copy-number p15A origin of replication can be propagated in E. coli cells that contain a second plasmid with the ColE1 origin.
   9532..9626    -  terminator     lambda t0 terminator: transcription terminator from phage lambda
   9650..10306   -  CDS            cat: CAT_ECOLX - Experimental evidence at protein level: Swiss-Prot protein existence level 1. This enzyme is an effector of chloramphenicol resistance in bacteria. From Escherichia coli. This protein is used as a marker in many commonly used cloning vectors, such as pACYC184.
  10307..10409   -  promoter       cat promoter: promoter of the E. coli cat gene encoding chloramphenicol acetyltransferase
>Addgene plasmid #84986 | JBEI-6823 | depositor full sequence | sequence record 163509 | Full Sequence
GACGTCGGTGCCTAATGAGTGAGCTAACTTACATTAATTGCGTTGCGCTCACTGCCCGCTTTCCAGTCGG
GAAACCTGTCGTGCCAGCTGCATTAATGAATCGGCCAACGCGCGGGGAGAGGCGGTTTGCGTATTGGGCG
CCAGGGTGGTTTTTCTTTTCACCAGTGAGACGGGCAACAGCTGATTGCCCTTCACCGCCTGGCCCTGAGA
GAGTTGCAGCAAGCGGTCCACGCTGGTTTGCCCCAGCAGGCGAAAATCCTGTTTGATGGTGGTTAACGGC
GGGATATAACATGAGCTGTCTTCGGTATCGTCGTATCCCACTACCGAGATGTCCGCACCAACGCGCAGCC
CGGACTCGGTAATGGCGCGCATTGCGCCCAGCGCCATCTGATCGTTGGCAACCAGCATCGCAGTGGGAAC
GATGCCCTCATTCAGCATTTGCATGGTTTGTTGAAAACCGGACATGGCACTCCAGTCGCCTTCCCGTTCC
GCTATCGGCTGAATTTGATTGCGAGTGAGATATTTATGCCAGCCAGCCAGACGCAGACGCGCCGAGACAG
AACTTAATGGGCCCGCTAACAGCGCGATTTGCTGGTGACCCAATGCGACCAGATGCTCCACGCCCAGTCG
CGTACCGTCTTCATGGGAGAAAATAATACTGTTGATGGGTGTCTGGTCAGAGACATCAAGAAATAACGCC
GGAACATTAGTGCAGGCAGCTTCCACAGCAATGGCATCCTGGTCATCCAGCGGATAGTTAATGATCAGCC
CACTGACGCGTTGCGCGAGAAGATTGTGCACCGCCGCTTTACAGGCTTCGACGCCGCTTCGTTCTACCAT
CGACACCACCACGCTGGCACCCAGTTGATCGGCGCGAGATTTAATCGCCGCGACAATTTGCGACGGCGCG
TGCAGGGCCAGACTGGAGGTGGCAACGCCAATCAGCAACGACTGTTTGCCCGCCAGTTGTTGTGCCACGC
GGTTGGGAATGTAATTCAGCTCCGCCATCGCCGCTTCCACTTTTTCCCGCGTTTTCGCAGAAACGTGGCT
GGCCTGGTTCACCACGCGGGAAACGGTCTGATAAGAGACACCGGCATACTCTGCGACATCGTATAACGTT
ACTGGTTTCACATTCACCACCCTGAATTGACTCTCTTCCGGGCGCTATCATGCCATACCGCGAAAGGTTT
TGCGCCATTCGATGGTGTCCGGGATCTCGACGCTCTCCCTTATGCGACTCCTGCATTAGGAAGCAGCCCA
GTAGTAGGTTGAGGCCGTTGAGCACCGCCGCCGCAAGGAATGGTGCATGCAAGGAGATGGCGCCCAACAG
TCCCCCGGCCACGGGGCCTGCCACCATACCCACGCCGAAACAAGCGCTCATGAGCCCGAAGTGGCGAGCC
CGATCTTCCCCATCGGTGATGTCGGCGATATAGGCGCCAGCAACCGCACCTGTGGCGCCGGTGATGCCGG
CCACGATGCGTCCGGCGTAGAGGATCGAGATCGTTTAGGCACCCCAGGCTTTACACTTTATGCTTCCGGC
TCGTATAATGTGTGGAATTGTGAGCGGATAACAATTTCAGAATTCAAAAGATCTTAGGAGGAATATAAAA
TGAAAAATTGTGTCATCGTCAGTGCGGTACGTACTGCTATCGGTAGTTTTAACGGTTCACTCGCTTCCAC
CAGCGCCATCGACCTGGGGGCGACAGTAATTAAAGCCGCCATTGAACGTGCAAAAATCGATTCACAACAC
GTTGATGAAGTGATTATGGGTAACGTGTTACAAGCCGGGCTGGGGCAAAATCCGGCGCGTCAGGCACTGT
TAAAAAGCGGGCTGGCAGAAACGGTGTGCGGATTCACGGTCAATAAAGTATGTGGTTCGGGTCTTAAAAG
TGTGGCGCTTGCCGCCCAGGCCATTCAGGCAGGTCAGGCGCAGAGCATTGTGGCGGGGGGTATGGAAAAT
ATGAGTTTAGCCCCCTACTTACTCGATGCAAAAGCACGCTCTGGTTATCGTCTTGGAGACGGACAGGTTT
ATGACGTAATCCTGCGCGATGGCCTGATGTGCGCCACCCATGGTTATCATATGGGGATTACCGCCGAAAA
CGTGGCTAAAGAGTACGGAATTACCCGTGAAATGCAGGATGAACTGGCGCTACATTCACAGCGTAAAGCG
GCAGCCGCAATTGAGTCCGGTGCTTTTACAGCCGAAATCGTCCCGGTAAATGTTGTCACTCGAAAGAAAA
CCTTCGTCTTCAGTCAAGACGAGTTCCCGAAAGCGAACTCAACGGCTGAAGCGTTAGGTGCATTGCGCCC
GGCCTTCGATAAAGCAGGAACAGTCACCGCTGGGAACGCGTCTGGTATTAACGACGGTGCTGCCGCTCTG
GTGATTATGGAAGAATCTGCGGCGCTGGCAGCAGGCCTTACCCCCCTGGCTCGCATTAAAAGTTATGCCA
GCGGTGGCGTGCCCCCCGCATTGATGGGTATGGGGCCAGTACCTGCCACGCAAAAAGCGTTACAACTGGC
GGGGCTGCAACTGGCGGATATTGATCTCATTGAGGCTAATGAAGCATTTGCTGCACAGTTCCTTGCCGTT
GGGAAAAACCTGGGCTTTGATTCTGAGAAAGTGAATGTCAACGGCGGGGCCATCGCGCTCGGGCATCCTA
TCGGTGCCAGTGGTGCTCGTATTCTGGTCACACTATTACATGCCATGCAGGCACGCGATAAAACGCTGGG
GCTGGCAACACTGTGCATTGGCGGCGGTCAGGGAATTGCGATGGTGATTGAACGGTTGAATTGAGGATCT
AGGAGGAAAGCAAAATGAAACTGAGCACCAAGCTGTGCTGGTGTGGCATCAAGGGTCGCCTGCGCCCACA
AAAGCAGCAACAGCTGCACAACACGAACCTGCAAATGACCGAGCTGAAAAAGCAGAAGACGGCCGAGCAA
AAGACCCGCCCGCAGAACGTTGGCATCAAGGGCATCCAGATTTATATCCCGACGCAGTGTGTCAACCAAT
CTGAGCTGGAGAAATTCGATGGCGTCAGCCAGGGTAAGTACACCATCGGCCTGGGCCAGACCAACATGAG
CTTCGTGAACGACCGTGAGGACATCTATTCTATGAGCCTGACGGTGCTGTCTAAGCTGATCAAGAGCTAC
AACATCGACACGAATAAGATCGGTCGTCTGGAGGTGGGTACGGAGACGCTGATTGACAAGAGCAAAAGCG
TGAAGTCTGTCTTAATGCAGCTGTTCGGCGAGAACACGGATGTCGAGGGTATCGACACCCTGAACGCGTG
TTACGGCGGCACCAACGCACTGTTCAATAGCCTGAACTGGATTGAGAGCAACGCCTGGGATGGCCGCGAT
GCGATCGTCGTGTGCGGCGATATCGCCATCTATGACAAGGGTGCGGCACGTCCGACCGGCGGTGCAGGCA
CCGTTGCGATGTGGATTGGCCCGGACGCACCAATTGTCTTCGATTCTGTCCGCGCGTCTTACATGGAGCA
CGCCTACGACTTTTACAAGCCGGACTTCACGAGCGAATACCCGTACGTGGACGGCCACTTCTCTCTGACC
TGCTATGTGAAGGCGCTGGACCAGGTTTATAAGTCTTATAGCAAAAAGGCGATTTCTAAGGGCCTGGTCA
GCGACCCGGCAGGCAGCGACGCCCTGAACGTGCTGAAGTATTTCGACTACAACGTGTTCCATGTCCCGAC
CTGCAAATTAGTGACCAAATCTTATGGCCGCCTGTTATATAATGATTTCCGTGCCAACCCGCAGCTGTTC
CCGGAGGTTGACGCCGAGCTGGCGACGCGTGATTACGACGAGAGCCTGACCGACAAGAACATCGAGAAGA
CCTTCGTCAACGTCGCGAAGCCGTTCCACAAAGAGCGTGTGGCCCAAAGCCTGATCGTCCCGACCAACAC
GGGCAACATGTATACCGCGTCTGTCTACGCGGCATTCGCGAGCCTGCTGAATTACGTCGGTTCTGACGAC
CTGCAGGGCAAGCGCGTTGGCCTGTTCAGCTACGGTAGCGGCTTAGCGGCCAGCCTGTATAGCTGCAAAA
TTGTCGGCGACGTCCAGCACATCATCAAGGAGCTGGACATCACCAACAAGCTGGCGAAGCGCATCACCGA
GACGCCGAAAGATTACGAGGCAGCGATCGAGTTACGCGAGAATGCGCATCTGAAGAAGAACTTCAAGCCG
CAAGGTAGCATCGAGCACCTGCAGAGCGGCGTCTACTACCTGACGAACATTGACGACAAGTTCCGCCGTT
CTTATGACGTCAAAAAGTAACTAGTAGGAGGAAAACATCATGGTGCTGACGAACAAAACCGTCATTAGCG
GCAGCAAGGTGAAGTCTCTGAGCAGCGCCCAAAGCTCTAGCAGCGGCCCGTCTAGCAGCAGCGAGGAGGA
CGACAGCCGTGACATTGAGTCTCTGGACAAGAAGATCCGCCCGCTGGAGGAGTTAGAGGCCCTGCTGAGC
AGCGGCAACACCAAGCAGCTGAAGAACAAGGAAGTTGCAGCGCTGGTGATCCACGGTAAGCTGCCACTGT
ATGCGCTGGAAAAGAAACTGGGCGATACGACGCGTGCGGTCGCGGTGCGTCGCAAAGCCTTAAGCATCTT
AGCGGAGGCCCCGGTGTTAGCCAGCGACCGCCTGCCGTACAAGAACTACGACTACGACCGCGTGTTTGGC
GCGTGCTGCGAGAATGTCATTGGCTACATGCCGTTACCGGTTGGTGTGATCGGCCCGCTGGTCATTGATG
GCACGAGCTATCACATTCCAATGGCGACCACGGAAGGTTGCTTAGTCGCCAGCGCCATGCGTGGCTGTAA
GGCGATTAACGCCGGCGGTGGCGCGACGACCGTGTTAACCAAGGATGGTATGACGCGCGGTCCGGTCGTC
CGCTTCCCAACGCTGAAGCGCAGCGGCGCGTGTAAGATTTGGCTGGATTCTGAGGAGGGCCAAAACGCGA
TCAAGAAAGCCTTCAACTCTACGAGCCGTTTCGCGCGTTTACAGCATATCCAGACCTGCCTGGCCGGCGA
CCTGCTGTTCATGCGCTTCCGCACCACCACGGGCGATGCGATGGGCATGAACATGATCAGCAAGGGCGTC
GAATATAGCCTGAAACAAATGGTGGAAGAATATGGCTGGGAGGACATGGAGGTTGTCTCTGTGAGCGGCA
ACTATTGCACCGACAAGAAGCCGGCAGCCATTAACTGGATTGAGGGTCGCGGCAAAAGCGTCGTGGCAGA
AGCGACCATCCCAGGCGACGTGGTCCGTAAGGTTCTGAAGAGCGACGTCAGCGCCCTGGTTGAGTTAAAT
ATCGCGAAAAACCTGGTCGGCAGCGCGATGGCGGGCAGCGTGGGTGGCTTTAACGCACATGCAGCGAATC
TGGTTACGGCGGTTTTCTTAGCCTTAGGTCAGGACCCAGCCCAAAATGTCGAGAGCAGCAACTGCATTAC
CTTAATGAAAGAGGTTGACGGTGACCTGCGCATCAGCGTTTCTATGCCGTCTATCGAGGTCGGCACGATC
GGCGGCGGCACCGTTTTAGAACCGCAAGGTGCGATGCTGGATCTGCTGGGCGTGCGCGGCCCACATGCAA
CGGCCCCAGGCACCAATGCCCGCCAACTGGCCCGTATCGTGGCCTGCGCGGTTCTGGCGGGTGAGCTGAG
CCTGTGCGCCGCATTAGCCGCGGGCCATTTAGTTCAATCTCACATGACCCACAACCGCAAGCCGGCAGAA
CCAACCAAGCCAAATAACCTGGACGCAACCGACATTAACCGTCTGAAGGATGGCAGCGTCACGTGCATTA
AAAGCTGAGGATCTGGATCTAAAGGATCTAGGAGGGAGATCATATGAGCGAATTACGTGCATTCAGCGCG
CCAGGTAAGGCACTGCTGGCCGGTGGCTACCTGGTGTTAGACACCAAGTACGAGGCGTTCGTCGTCGGCT
TATCTGCCCGTATGCATGCAGTTGCCCACCCGTATGGTAGCCTGCAGGGCTCTGACAAGTTCGAAGTGCG
TGTGAAGAGCAAGCAGTTCAAGGACGGCGAGTGGCTGTACCACATTAGCCCAAAGAGCGGCTTCATCCCG
GTTAGCATTGGTGGCAGCAAGAACCCATTTATCGAGAAGGTCATTGCCAACGTCTTCAGCTACTTCAAGC
CGAATATGGACGATTACTGCAACCGCAACCTGTTCGTCATCGACATTTTCAGCGACGACGCGTACCACAG
CCAAGAGGACTCTGTTACGGAGCATCGTGGTAACCGCCGCCTGAGCTTCCACAGCCATCGCATTGAGGAG
GTGCCGAAGACGGGTCTGGGTTCTAGCGCCGGTTTAGTTACCGTCTTAACGACGGCGTTAGCGAGCTTCT
TCGTGAGCGACCTGGAGAACAACGTGGACAAGTACCGCGAAGTGATTCATAACCTGGCGCAGGTGGCACA
TTGTCAGGCCCAAGGTAAGATTGGCTCTGGTTTTGATGTGGCAGCGGCCGCCTATGGCTCTATCCGCTAT
CGCCGCTTTCCGCCGGCCCTGATCAGCAATCTGCCGGACATCGGCTCTGCGACGTATGGTAGCAAACTGG
CGCATCTGGTGGACGAAGAAGACTGGAACATCACCATTAAGTCTAATCACCTGCCGAGCGGCTTAACGTT
ATGGATGGGCGATATCAAGAACGGCAGCGAAACGGTTAAGCTGGTGCAGAAAGTGAAAAACTGGTACGAC
AGCCACATGCCGGAAAGCCTGAAGATTTACACGGAGCTGGACCACGCCAATAGCCGTTTCATGGATGGTC
TGAGCAAGCTGGACCGCCTGCACGAAACCCACGACGACTACAGCGACCAAATCTTCGAGAGCCTGGAGCG
CAATGACTGCACCTGCCAGAAGTACCCGGAGATCACGGAGGTCCGCGATGCCGTGGCAACGATTCGCCGT
AGCTTCCGCAAAATTACGAAGGAGAGCGGCGCGGATATCGAACCACCGGTCCAGACGTCTCTGCTGGACG
ACTGTCAAACCTTAAAGGGCGTGTTAACGTGCCTGATTCCGGGCGCGGGTGGTTACGACGCCATTGCCGT
CATCACGAAACAGGACGTCGATCTGCGCGCACAAACGGCCAACGACAAACGTTTCAGCAAAGTCCAATGG
CTGGATGTTACGCAGGCCGACTGGGGTGTTCGCAAGGAGAAGGACCCGGAAACGTATCTGGATAAGTGAG
GATCTAGGAGGAAATAACCATGTCTCTGCCATTCCTGACGTCTGCGCCAGGTAAGGTGATCATCTTCGGC
GAGCACTCTGCGGTGTACAATAAGCCGGCCGTCGCCGCCTCTGTGTCTGCGTTACGCACCTACCTGCTGA
TCAGCGAATCTTCTGCACCGGACACGATCGAGCTGGACTTTCCGGACATCAGCTTCAACCACAAGTGGAG
CATCAACGACTTCAACGCGATCACGGAGGACCAGGTGAACAGCCAAAAGCTGGCCAAAGCCCAGCAAGCA
ACCGACGGTCTGTCTCAGGAGCTGGTGTCTCTGCTGGACCCGCTGTTAGCGCAGTTAAGCGAGAGCTTCC
ATTACCACGCCGCGTTCTGCTTCCTGTACATGTTCGTTTGCCTGTGCCCGCACGCAAAGAACATCAAGTT
CAGCCTGAAGAGCACGCTGCCGATTGGCGCAGGCTTAGGCTCTAGCGCATCTATCAGCGTGAGCCTGGCG
CTGGCGATGGCCTATCTGGGTGGCCTGATTGGCAGCAACGACCTGGAGAAACTGAGCGAAAACGACAAGC
ACATCGTGAACCAGTGGGCCTTTATCGGCGAGAAGTGCATTCATGGCACCCCGAGCGGCATTGACAACGC
AGTTGCCACGTATGGCAACGCCCTGCTGTTCGAGAAAGACAGCCACAACGGCACGATCAACACGAACAAC
TTCAAGTTCCTGGACGACTTCCCGGCGATCCCGATGATTCTGACCTACACCCGTATCCCACGCAGCACCA
AGGATTTAGTCGCCCGCGTGCGTGTTTTAGTCACCGAAAAGTTCCCGGAGGTGATGAAGCCGATCCTGGA
CGCGATGGGCGAGTGCGCGCTGCAGGGTCTGGAGATCATGACCAAGCTGAGCAAGTGCAAGGGCACCGAC
GATGAGGCGGTGGAAACCAACAATGAGCTGTACGAGCAGCTGCTGGAGCTGATCCGTATCAATCACGGCC
TGCTGGTTTCTATCGGTGTGTCTCACCCGGGCCTGGAACTGATCAAAAACCTGAGCGACGACCTGCGCAT
TGGCTCTACGAAATTAACGGGTGCAGGTGGCGGTGGCTGCTCTTTAACGCTGCTGCGCCGTGACATTACG
CAGGAGCAAATCGACAGCTTCAAGAAGAAGCTGCAGGACGACTTCAGCTACGAGACGTTCGAGACGGACC
TGGGCGGCACGGGCTGTTGCCTGCTGAGCGCCAAAAATCTGAACAAGGACCTGAAGATCAAAAGCCTGGT
GTTCCAGCTGTTCGAAAACAAGACGACCACGAAGCAGCAGATCGACGACCTGTTACTGCCGGGTAACACC
AATCTGCCGTGGACGTCTTAATTAGGATCCAAACTCGAGTAAGGATCTCCAGGCATCAAATAAAACGAAA
GGCTCAGTCGAAAGACTGGGCCTTTCGTTTTATCTGTTGTTTGTCGGTGAACGCTCTCTACTAGAGTCAC
ACTGGCTCACCTTCGGGTGGGCCTTTCTGCGTTTATACCTAGGGATATATTCCGCTTCCTCGCTCACTGA
CTCGCTACGCTCGGTCGTTCGACTGCGGCGAGCGGAAATGGCTTACGAACGGGGCGGAGATTTCCTGGAA
GATGCCAGGAAGATACTTAACAGGGAAGTGAGAGGGCCGCGGCAAAGCCGTTTTTCCATAGGCTCCGCCC
CCCTGACAAGCATCACGAAATCTGACGCTCAAATCAGTGGTGGCGAAACCCGACAGGACTATAAAGATAC
CAGGCGTTTCCCCCTGGCGGCTCCCTCGTGCGCTCTCCTGTTCCTGCCTTTCGGTTTACCGGTGTCATTC
CGCTGTTATGGCCGCGTTTGTCTCATTCCACGCCTGACACTCAGTTCCGGGTAGGCAGTTCGCTCCAAGC
TGGACTGTATGCACGAACCCCCCGTTCAGTCCGACCGCTGCGCCTTATCCGGTAACTATCGTCTTGAGTC
CAACCCGGAAAGACATGCAAAAGCACCACTGGCAGCAGCCACTGGTAATTGATTTAGAGGAGTTAGTCTT
GAAGTCATGCGCCGGTTAAGGCTAAACTGAAAGGACAAGTTTTGGTGACTGCGCTCCTCCAAGCCAGTTA
CCTCGGTTCAAAGAGTTGGTAGCTCAGAGAACCTTCGAAAAACCGCCCTGCAAGGCGGTTTTTTCGTTTT
CAGAGCAAGAGATTACGCGCAGACCAAAACGATCTCAAGAAGATCATCTTATTAATCAGATAAAATATTT
CTAGATTTCAGTGCAATTTATCTCTTCAAATGTAGCACCTGAAGTCAGCCCCATACGATATAAGTTGTTA
CTAGTGCTTGGATTCTCACCAATAAAAAACGCCCGGCGGCAACCGAGCGTTCTGAACAAATCCAGATGGA
GTTCTGAGGTCATTACTGGATCTATCAACAGGAGTCCAAGCGAGCTCGATATCAAATTACGCCCCGCCCT
GCCACTCATCGCAGTACTGTTGTAATTCATTAAGCATTCTGCCGACATGGAAGCCATCACAAACGGCATG
ATGAACCTGAATCGCCAGCGGCATCAGCACCTTGTCGCCTTGCGTATAATATTTGCCCATGGTGAAAACG
GGGGCGAAGAAGTTGTCCATATTGGCCACGTTTAAATCAAAACTGGTGAAACTCACCCAGGGATTGGCTG
AGACGAAAAACATATTCTCAATAAACCCTTTAGGGAAATAGGCCAGGTTTTCACCGTAACACGCCACATC
TTGCGAATATATGTGTAGAAACTGCCGGAAATCGTCGTGGTATTCACTCCAGAGCGATGAAAACGTTTCA
GTTTGCTCATGGAAAACGGTGTAACAAGGGTGAACACTATCCCATATCACCAGCTCACCGTCTTTCATTG
CCATACGAAATTCCGGATGAGCATTCATCAGGCGGGCAAGAATGTGAATAAAGGCCGGATAAAACTTGTG
CTTATTTTTCTTTACGGTCTTTAAAAAGGCCGTAATATCCAGCTGAACGGTCTGGTTATAGGTACATTGA
GCAACTGACTGAAATGCCTCAAAATGTTCTTTACGATGCCATTGGGATATATCAACGGTGGTATATCCAG
TGATTTTTTTCTCCATTTTAGCTTCCTTAGCTCCTGAAAATCTCGATAACTCAAAAAATACGCCCGGTAG
TGATCTTATTTCATTATGGTGAAAGTTGGAACCTCTTACGTGCCGATCAACGTCTCATTTTCGCCAGATA
TC
