Features (pLannotate 1.2.2; 18 found; start..end, strand, type, name):
     15..36      -  protein_bind   CAP binding site: CAP binding activates transcription in the presence of cAMP. E. coli catabolite activator protein
     49..1131    -  CDS            lacI: lac repressor; lacI; The lac repressor binds to the lac operator to inhibit transcription in E. coli. This inhibition can be relieved by adding lactose or isopropyl-β-D-thiogalactopyranoside (IPTG).
   1132..1209    -  promoter       lacI promoter: lacI
   1217..1496    -  CDS            TcR (fragment): tetracycline efflux protein; tet; confers resistance to tetracycline
   1520..1550    +  promoter       lac UV5 promoter: E. coli lac promoter with an "up" mutation
   1558..1574    +  protein_bind   lac operator: The lac repressor binds to the lac operator to inhibit transcription in E. coli. This inhibition can be relieved by adding lactose or isopropyl-β-D-thiogalactopyranoside (IPTG). lac repressor encoded by lacI
   1610..2791    +  CDS            atoB: ATOB_ECOLI - Experimental evidence at protein level: Swiss-Prot protein existence level 1. From Escherichia coli (strain K12).
   2815..4287    +  CDS            ERG13: HMCS_YEAST - Also known as HMGS. Experimental evidence at protein level: Swiss-Prot protein existence level 1. This enzyme condenses acetyl-CoA with acetoacetyl-CoA to form HMG-CoA, which is the substrate for HMG-CoA reductase. From Saccharomyces cerevisiae (strain ATCC 204508 / S288c) (Baker's yeast).
   4313..5815    +  CDS            HMG1 (fragment): HMDH1_YEAST - Experimental evidence at protein level: Swiss-Prot protein existence level 1. One of 2 isozymes that catalyze the conversion of HMG-CoA to mevalonate. It is the rate-limiting enzyme of the sterol biosynthesis pathway. Involved in ergosterol biosynthesis. From Saccharomyces cerevisiae (strain ATCC 204508 / S288c) (Baker's yeast).
   5857..7209    +  CDS            ERG8: ERG8_YEAST - Experimental evidence at protein level: Swiss-Prot protein existence level 1. From Saccharomyces cerevisiae (strain ATCC 204508 / S288c) (Baker's yeast).
   7233..8561    +  CDS            ERG12: KIME_YEAST - Also known as RAR1. Experimental evidence at protein level: Swiss-Prot protein existence level 1. RAR (regulation of autonomous replication) is a protein whose activity increases the mitotic stability of plasmids. From Saccharomyces cerevisiae (strain ATCC 204508 / S288c) (Baker's yeast).
   8600..8671    +  terminator     rrnB T1 terminator: transcription terminator T1 from the E. coli rrnB gene
   8687..8714    +  terminator     T7Te terminator: phage T7 early transcription terminator
   8733..8788    -  rep_origin     RSF ori (fragment): Plasmids containing the RSF 1030 origin of replication can be propagated in E. coli cells that contain additional plasmids with compatible origins.
   8876..9421    -  rep_origin     p15A ori: Plasmids containing the medium-copy-number p15A origin of replication can be propagated in E. coli cells that contain a second plasmid with the ColE1 origin.
   9535..9629    -  terminator     lambda t0 terminator: transcription terminator from phage lambda
   9653..10309   -  CDS            cat: CAT_ECOLX - Experimental evidence at protein level: Swiss-Prot protein existence level 1. This enzyme is an effector of chloramphenicol resistance in bacteria. From Escherichia coli. This protein is used as a marker in many commonly used cloning vectors, such as pACYC184.
  10310..10412   -  promoter       cat promoter: promoter of the E. coli cat gene encoding chloramphenicol acetyltransferase
>Addgene plasmid #84986 | JBEI-6823 | addgene full sequence | sequence record 173167 | Addgene NGS Result
GACGTCGGTGCCTAATGAGTGAGCTAACTTACATTAATTGCGTTGCGCTCACTGCCCGCTTTCCAGTCGG
GAAACCTGTCGTGCCAGCTGCATTAATGAATCGGCCAACGCGCGGGGAGAGGCGGTTTGCGTATTGGGCG
CCAGGGTGGTTTTTCTTTTCACCAGTGAGACGGGCAACAGCTGATTGCCCTTCACCGCCTGGCCCTGAGA
GAGTTGCAGCAAGCGGTCCACGCTGGTTTGCCCCAGCAGGCGAAAATCCTGTTTGATGGTGGTTAACGGC
GGGATATAACATGAGCTGTCTTCGGTATCGTCGTATCCCACTACCGAGATGTCCGCACCAACGCGCAGCC
CGGACTCGGTAATGGCGCGCATTGCGCCCAGCGCCATCTGATCGTTGGCAACCAGCATCGCAGTGGGAAC
GATGCCCTCATTCAGCATTTGCATGGTTTGTTGAAAACCGGACATGGCACTCCAGTCGCCTTCCCGTTCC
GCTATCGGCTGAATTTGATTGCGAGTGAGATATTTATGCCAGCCAGCCAGACGCAGACGCGCCGAGACAG
AACTTAATGGGCCCGCTAACAGCGCGATTTGCTGGTGACCCAATGCGACCAGATGCTCCACGCCCAGTCG
CGTACCGTCTTCATGGGAGAAAATAATACTGTTGATGGGTGTCTGGTCAGAGACATCAAGAAATAACGCC
GGAACATTAGTGCAGGCAGCTTCCACAGCAATGGCATCCTGGTCATCCAGCGGATAGTTAATGATCAGCC
CACTGACGCGTTGCGCGAGAAGATTGTGCACCGCCGCTTTACAGGCTTCGACGCCGCTTCGTTCTACCAT
CGACACCACCACGCTGGCACCCAGTTGATCGGCGCGAGATTTAATCGCCGCGACAATTTGCGACGGCGCG
TGCAGGGCCAGACTGGAGGTGGCAACGCCAATCAGCAACGACTGTTTGCCCGCCAGTTGTTGTGCCACGC
GGTTGGGAATGTAATTCAGCTCCGCCATCGCCGCTTCCACTTTTTCCCGCGTTTTCGCAGAAACGTGGCT
GGCCTGGTTCACCACGCGGGAAACGGTCTGATAAGAGACACCGGCATACTCTGCGACATCGTATAACGTT
ACTGGTTTCACATTCACCACCCTGAATTGACTCTCTTCCGGGCGCTATCATGCCATACCGCGAAAGGTTT
TGCGCCATTCGATGGTGTCCGGGATCTCGACGCTCTCCCTTATGCGACTCCTGCATTAGGAAGCAGCCCA
GTAGTAGGTTGAGGCCGTTGAGCACCGCCGCCGCAAGGAATGGTGCATGCAAGGAGATGGCGCCCAACAG
TCCCCCGGCCACGGGGCCTGCCACCATACCCACGCCGAAACAAGCGCTCATGAGCCCGAAGTGGCGAGCC
CGATCTTCCCCATCGGTGATGTCGGCGATATAGGCGCCAGCAACCGCACCTGTGGCGCCGGTGATGCCGG
CCACGATGCGTCCGGCGTAGAGGATCGAGATCGTTTAGGCACCCCAGGCTTTACACTTTATGCTTCCGGC
TCGTATAATGTGTGGAATTGTGAGCGGATAACAATTTCAGAATTCAAAAGATCTTAGGAGGAATATAAAA
TGAAAAATTGTGTCATCGTCAGTGCGGTACGTACTGCTATCGGTAGTTTTAACGGTTCACTCGCTTCCAC
CAGCGCCATCGACCTGGGGGCGACAGTAATTAAAGCCGCCATTGAACGTGCAAAAATCGATTCACAACAC
GTTGATGAAGTGATTATGGGTAACGTGTTACAAGCCGGGCTGGGGCAAAATCCGGCGCGTCAGGCACTGT
TAAAAAGCGGGCTGGCAGAAACGGTGTGCGGATTCACGGTCAATAAAGTATGTGGTTCGGGTCTTAAAAG
TGTGGCGCTTGCCGCCCAGGCCATTCAGGCAGGTCAGGCGCAGAGCATTGTGGCGGGGGGTATGGAAAAT
ATGAGTTTAGCCCCCTACTTACTCGATGCAAAAGCACGCTCTGGTTATCGTCTTGGAGACGGACAGGTTT
ATGACGTAATCCTGCGCGATGGCCTGATGTGCGCCACCCATGGTTATCATATGGGGATTACCGCCGAAAA
CGTGGCTAAAGAGTACGGAATTACCCGTGAAATGCAGGATGAACTGGCGCTACATTCACAGCGTAAAGCG
GCAGCCGCAATTGAGTCCGGTGCTTTTACAGCCGAAATCGTCCCGGTAAATGTTGTCACTCGAAAGAAAA
CCTTCGTCTTCAGTCAAGACGAGTTCCCGAAAGCGAACTCAACGGCTGAAGCGTTAGGTGCATTGCGCCC
GGCCTTCGATAAAGCAGGAACAGTCACCGCTGGGAACGCGTCTGGTATTAACGACGGTGCTGCCGCTCTG
GTGATTATGGAAGAATCTGCGGCGCTGGCAGCAGGCCTTACCCCCCTGGCTCGCATTAAAAGTTATGCCA
GCGGTGGCGTGCCCCCCGCATTGATGGGTATGGGGCCAGTACCTGCCACGCAAAAAGCGTTACAACTGGC
GGGGCTGCAACTGGCGGATATTGATCTCATTGAGGCTAATGAAGCATTTGCTGCACAGTTCCTTGCCGTT
GGGAAAAACCTGGGCTTTGATTCTGAGAAAGTGAATGTCAACGGCGGGGCCATCGCGCTCGGGCATCCTA
TCGGTGCCAGTGGTGCTCGTATTCTGGTCACACTATTACATGCCATGCAGGCACGCGATAAAACGCTGGG
GCTGGCAACACTGTGCATTGGCGGCGGTCAGGGAATTGCGATGGTGATTGAACGGTTGAATTGAGGATCT
AGGAGGAAAGCAAAATGAAACTGAGCACCAAGCTGTGCTGGTGTGGCATCAAGGGTCGCCTGCGCCCACA
AAAGCAGCAACAGCTGCACAACACGAACCTGCAAATGACCGAGCTGAAAAAGCAGAAGACGGCCGAGCAA
AAGACCCGCCCGCAGAACGTTGGCATCAAGGGCATCCAGATTTATATCCCGACGCAGTGTGTCAACCAAT
CTGAGCTGGAGAAATTCGATGGCGTCAGCCAGGGTAAGTACACCATCGGCCTGGGCCAGACCAACATGAG
CTTCGTGAACGACCGTGAGGACATCTATTCTATGAGCCTGACGGTGCTGTCTAAGCTGATCAAGAGCTAC
AACATCGACACGAATAAGATCGGTCGTCTGGAGGTGGGTACGGAGACGCTGATTGACAAGAGCAAAAGCG
TGAAGTCTGTCTTAATGCAGCTGTTCGGCGAGAACACGGATGTCGAGGGTATCGACACCCTGAACGCGTG
TTACGGCGGCACCAACGCACTGTTCAATAGCCTGAACTGGATTGAGAGCAACGCCTGGGATGGCCGCGAT
GCGATCGTCGTGTGCGGCGATATCGCCATCTATGACAAGGGTGCGGCACGTCCGACCGGCGGTGCAGGCA
CCGTTGCGATGTGGATTGGCCCGGACGCACCAATTGTCTTCGATTCTGTCCGCGCGTCTTACATGGAGCA
CGCCTACGACTTTTACAAGCCGGACTTCACGAGCGAATACCCGTACGTGGACGGCCACTTCTCTCTGACC
TGCTATGTGAAGGCGCTGGACCAGGTTTATAAGTCTTATAGCAAAAAGGCGATTTCTAAGGGCCTGGTCA
GCGACCCGGCAGGCAGCGACGCCCTGAACGTGCTGAAGTATTTCGACTACAACGTGTTCCATGTCCCGAC
CTGCAAATTAGTGACCAAATCTTATGGCCGCCTGTTATATAATGATTTCCGTGCCAACCCGCAGCTGTTC
CCGGAGGTTGACGCCGAGCTGGCGACGCGTGATTACGACGAGAGCCTGACCGACAAGAACATCGAGAAGA
CCTTCGTCAACGTCGCGAAGCCGTTCCACAAAGAGCGTGTGGCCCAAAGCCTGATCGTCCCGACCAACAC
GGGCAACATGTATACCGCGTCTGTCTACGCGGCATTCGCGAGCCTGCTGAATTACGTCGGTTCTGACGAC
CTGCAGGGCAAGCGCGTTGGCCTGTTCAGCTACGGTAGCGGCTTAGCGGCCAGCCTGTATAGCTGCAAAA
TTGTCGGCGACGTCCAGCACATCATCAAGGAGCTGGACATCACCAACAAGCTGGCGAAGCGCATCACCGA
GACGCCGAAAGATTACGAGGCAGCGATCGAGTTACGCGAGAATGCGCATCTGAAGAAGAACTTCAAGCCG
CAAGGTAGCATCGAGCACCTGCAGAGCGGCGTCTACTACCTGACGAACATTGACGACAAGTTCCGCCGTT
CTTATGACGTCAAAAAGTAACTAGTAGGAGGAAAACATCATGGTGCTGACGAACAAAACCGTCATTAGCG
GCAGCAAGGTGAAGTCTCTGAGCAGCGCCCAAAGCTCTAGCAGCGGCCCGTCTAGCAGCAGCGAGGAGGA
CGACAGCCGTGACATTGAGTCTCTGGACAAGAAGATCCGCCCGCTGGAGGAGTTAGAGGCCCTGCTGAGC
AGCGGCAACACCAAGCAGCTGAAGAACAAGGAAGTTGCAGCGCTGGTGATCCACGGTAAGCTGCCACTGT
ATGCGCTGGAAAAGAAACTGGGCGATACGACGCGTGCGGTCGCGGTGCGTCGCAAAGCCTTAAGCATCTT
AGCGGAGGCCCCGGTGTTAGCCAGCGACCGCCTGCCGTACAAGAACTACGACTACGACCGCGTGTTTGGC
GCGTGCTGCGAGAATGTCATTGGCTACATGCCGTTACCGGTTGGTGTGATCGGCCCGCTGGTCATTGATG
GCACGAGCTATCACATTCCAATGGCGACCACGGAAGGTTGCTTAGTCGCCAGCGCCATGCGTGGCTGTAA
GGCGATTAACGCCGGCGGTGGCGCGACGACCGTGTTAACCAAGGATGGTATGACGCGCGGTCCGGTCGTC
CGCTTCCCAACGCTGAAGCGCAGCGGCGCGTGTAAGATTTGGCTGGATTCTGAGGAGGGCCAAAACGCGA
TCAAGAAAGCCTTCAACTCTACGAGCCGTTTCGCGCGTTTACAGCATATCCAGACCTGCCTGGCCGGCGA
CCTGCTGTTCATGCGCTTCCGCACCACCACGGGCGATGCGATGGGCATGAACATGATCAGCAAGGGCGTC
GAATATAGCCTGAAACAAATGGTGGAAGAATATGGCTGGGAGGACATGGAGGTTGTCTCTGTGAGCGGCA
ACTATTGCACCGACAAGAAGCCGGCAGCCATTAACTGGATTGAGGGTCGCGGCAAAAGCGTCGTGGCAGA
AGCGACCATCCCAGGCGACGTGGTCCGTAAGGTTCTGAAGAGCGACGTCAGCGCCCTGGTTGAGTTAAAT
ATCGCGAAAAACCTGGTCGGCAGCGCGATGGCGGGCAGCGTGGGTGGCTTTAACGCACATGCAGCGAATC
TGGTTACGGCGGTTTTCTTAGCCTTAGGTCAGGACCCAGCCCAAAATGTCGAGAGCAGCAACTGCATTAC
CTTAATGAAAGAGGTTGACGGTGACCTGCGCATCAGCGTTTCTATGCCGTCTATCGAGGTCGGCACGATC
GGCGGCGGCACCGTTTTAGAACCGCAAGGTGCGATGCTGGATCTGCTGGGCGTGCGCGGCCCACATGCAA
CGGCCCCAGGCACCAATGCCCGCCAACTGGCCCGTATCGTGGCCTGCGCGGTTCTGGCGGGTGAGCTGAG
CCTGTGCGCCGCATTAGCCGCGGGCCATTTAGTTCAATCTCACATGACCCACAACCGCAAGCCGGCAGAA
CCAACCAAGCCAAATAACCTGGACGCAACCGACATTAACCGTCTGAAGGATGGCAGCGTCACGTGCATTA
AAAGCTGATGAGGATCTGGATCTAAAGGATCTAGGAGGGAGATCATATGAGCGAATTACGTGCATTCAGC
GCGCCAGGTAAGGCACTGCTGGCCGGTGGCTACCTGGTGTTAGACACCAAGTACGAGGCGTTCGTCGTCG
GCTTATCTGCCCGTATGCATGCAGTTGCCCACCCGTATGGTAGCCTGCAGGGCTCTGACAAGTTCGAAGT
GCGTGTGAAGAGCAAGCAGTTCAAGGACGGCGAGTGGCTGTACCACATTAGCCCAAAGAGCGGCTTCATC
CCGGTTAGCATTGGTGGCAGCAAGAACCCATTTATCGAGAAGGTCATTGCCAACGTCTTCAGCTACTTCA
AGCCGAATATGGACGATTACTGCAACCGCAACCTGTTCGTCATCGACATTTTCAGCGACGACGCGTACCA
CAGCCAAGAGGACTCTGTTACGGAGCATCGTGGTAACCGCCGCCTGAGCTTCCACAGCCATCGCATTGAG
GAGGTGCCGAAGACGGGTCTGGGTTCTAGCGCCGGTTTAGTTACCGTCTTAACGACGGCGTTAGCGAGCT
TCTTCGTGAGCGACCTGGAGAACAACGTGGACAAGTACCGCGAAGTGATTCATAACCTGGCGCAGGTGGC
ACATTGTCAGGCCCAAGGTAAGATTGGCTCTGGTTTTGATGTGGCAGCGGCCGCCTATGGCTCTATCCGC
TATCGCCGCTTTCCGCCGGCCCTGATCAGCAATCTGCCGGACATCGGCTCTGCGACGTATGGTAGCAAAC
TGGCGCATCTGGTGGACGAAGAAGACTGGAACATCACCATTAAGTCTAATCACCTGCCGAGCGGCTTAAC
GTTATGGATGGGCGATATCAAGAACGGCAGCGAAACGGTTAAGCTGGTGCAGAAAGTGAAAAACTGGTAC
GACAGCCACATGCCGGAAAGCCTGAAGATTTACACGGAGCTGGACCACGCCAATAGCCGTTTCATGGATG
GTCTGAGCAAGCTGGACCGCCTGCACGAAACCCACGACGACTACAGCGACCAAATCTTCGAGAGCCTGGA
GCGCAATGACTGCACCTGCCAGAAGTACCCGGAGATCACGGAGGTCCGCGATGCCGTGGCAACGATTCGC
CGTAGCTTCCGCAAAATTACGAAGGAGAGCGGCGCGGATATCGAACCACCGGTCCAGACGTCTCTGCTGG
ACGACTGTCAAACCTTAAAGGGCGTGTTAACGTGCCTGATTCCGGGCGCGGGTGGTTACGACGCCATTGC
CGTCATCACGAAACAGGACGTCGATCTGCGCGCACAAACGGCCAACGACAAACGTTTCAGCAAAGTCCAA
TGGCTGGATGTTACGCAGGCCGACTGGGGTGTTCGCAAGGAGAAGGACCCGGAAACGTATCTGGATAAGT
GAGGATCTAGGAGGAAATAACCATGTCTCTGCCATTCCTGACGTCTGCGCCAGGTAAGGTGATCATCTTC
GGCGAGCACTCTGCGGTGTACAATAAGCCGGCCGTCGCCGCCTCTGTGTCTGCGTTACGCACCTACCTGC
TGATCAGCGAATCTTCTGCACCGGACACGATCGAGCTGGACTTTCCGGACATCAGCTTCAACCACAAGTG
GAGCATCAACGACTTCAACGCGATCACGGAGGACCAGGTGAACAGCCAAAAGCTGGCCAAAGCCCAGCAA
GCAACCGACGGTCTGTCTCAGGAGCTGGTGTCTCTGCTGGACCCGCTGTTAGCGCAGTTAAGCGAGAGCT
TCCATTACCACGCCGCGTTCTGCTTCCTGTACATGTTCGTTTGCCTGTGCCCGCACGCAAAGAACATCAA
GTTCAGCCTGAAGAGCACGCTGCCGATTGGCGCAGGCTTAGGCTCTAGCGCATCTATCAGCGTGAGCCTG
GCGCTGGCGATGGCCTATCTGGGTGGCCTGATTGGCAGCAACGACCTGGAGAAACTGAGCGAAAACGACA
AGCACATCGTGAACCAGTGGGCCTTTATCGGCGAGAAGTGCATTCATGGCACCCCGAGCGGCATTGACAA
CGCAGTTGCCACGTATGGCAACGCCCTGCTGTTCGAGAAAGACAGCCACAACGGCACGATCAACACGAAC
AACTTCAAGTTCCTGGACGACTTCCCGGCGATCCCGATGATTCTGACCTACACCCGTATCCCACGCAGCA
CCAAGGATTTAGTCGCCCGCGTGCGTGTTTTAGTCACCGAAAAGTTCCCGGAGGTGATGAAGCCGATCCT
GGACGCGATGGGCGAGTGCGCGCTGCAGGGTCTGGAGATCATGACCAAGCTGAGCAAGTGCAAGGGCACC
GACGATGAGGCGGTGGAAACCAACAATGAGCTGTACGAGCAGCTGCTGGAGCTGATCCGTATCAATCACG
GCCTGCTGGTTTCTATCGGTGTGTCTCACCCGGGCCTGGAACTGATCAAAAACCTGAGCGACGACCTGCG
CATTGGCTCTACGAAATTAACGGGTGCAGGTGGCGGTGGCTGCTCTTTAACGCTGCTGCGCCGTGACATT
ACGCAGGAGCAAATCGACAGCTTCAAGAAGAAGCTGCAGGACGACTTCAGCTACGAGACGTTCGAGACGG
ACCTGGGCGGCACGGGCTGTTGCCTGCTGAGCGCCAAAAATCTGAACAAGGACCTGAAGATCAAAAGCCT
GGTGTTCCAGCTGTTCGAAAACAAGACGACCACGAAGCAGCAGATCGACGACCTGTTACTGCCGGGTAAC
ACCAATCTGCCGTGGACGTCTTAATTAGGATCCAAACTCGAGTAAGGATCTCCAGGCATCAAATAAAACG
AAAGGCTCAGTCGAAAGACTGGGCCTTTCGTTTTATCTGTTGTTTGTCGGTGAACGCTCTCTACTAGAGT
CACACTGGCTCACCTTCGGGTGGGCCTTTCTGCGTTTATACCTAGGGATATATTCCGCTTCCTCGCTCAC
TGACTCGCTACGCTCGGTCGTTCGACTGCGGCGAGCGGAAATGGCTTACGAACGGGGCGGAGATTTCCTG
GAAGATGCCAGGAAGATACTTAACAGGGAAGTGAGAGGGCCGCGGCAAAGCCGTTTTTCCATAGGCTCCG
CCCCCCTGACAAGCATCACGAAATCTGACGCTCAAATCAGTGGTGGCGAAACCCGACAGGACTATAAAGA
TACCAGGCGTTTCCCCCTGGCGGCTCCCTCGTGCGCTCTCCTGTTCCTGCCTTTCGGTTTACCGGTGTCA
TTCCGCTGTTATGGCCGCGTTTGTCTCATTCCACGCCTGACACTCAGTTCCGGGTAGGCAGTTCGCTCCA
AGCTGGACTGTATGCACGAACCCCCCGTTCAGTCCGACCGCTGCGCCTTATCCGGTAACTATCGTCTTGA
GTCCAACCCGGAAAGACATGCAAAAGCACCACTGGCAGCAGCCACTGGTAATTGATTTAGAGGAGTTAGT
CTTGAAGTCATGCGCCGGTTAAGGCTAAACTGAAAGGACAAGTTTTGGTGACTGCGCTCCTCCAAGCCAG
TTACCTCGGTTCAAAGAGTTGGTAGCTCAGAGAACCTTCGAAAAACCGCCCTGCAAGGCGGTTTTTTCGT
TTTCAGAGCAAGAGATTACGCGCAGACCAAAACGATCTCAAGAAGATCATCTTATTAATCAGATAAAATA
TTTCTAGATTTCAGTGCAATTTATCTCTTCAAATGTAGCACCTGAAGTCAGCCCCATACGATATAAGTTG
TTACTAGTGCTTGGATTCTCACCAATAAAAAACGCCCGGCGGCAACCGAGCGTTCTGAACAAATCCAGAT
GGAGTTCTGAGGTCATTACTGGATCTATCAACAGGAGTCCAAGCGAGCTCGATATCAAATTACGCCCCGC
CCTGCCACTCATCGCAGTACTGTTGTAATTCATTAAGCATTCTGCCGACATGGAAGCCATCACAAACGGC
ATGATGAACCTGAATCGCCAGCGGCATCAGCACCTTGTCGCCTTGCGTATAATATTTGCCCATGGTGAAA
ACGGGGGCGAAGAAGTTGTCCATATTGGCCACGTTTAAATCAAAACTGGTGAAACTCACCCAGGGATTGG
CTGAGACGAAAAACATATTCTCAATAAACCCTTTAGGGAAATAGGCCAGGTTTTCACCGTAACACGCCAC
ATCTTGCGAATATATGTGTAGAAACTGCCGGAAATCGTCGTGGTATTCACTCCAGAGCGATGAAAACGTT
TCAGTTTGCTCATGGAAAACGGTGTAACAAGGGTGAACACTATCCCATATCACCAGCTCACCGTCTTTCA
TTGCCATACGAAATTCCGGATGAGCATTCATCAGGCGGGCAAGAATGTGAATAAAGGCCGGATAAAACTT
GTGCTTATTTTTCTTTACGGTCTTTAAAAAGGCCGTAATATCCAGCTGAACGGTCTGGTTATAGGTACAT
TGAGCAACTGACTGAAATGCCTCAAAATGTTCTTTACGATGCCATTGGGATATATCAACGGTGGTATATC
CAGTGATTTTTTTCTCCATTTTAGCTTCCTTAGCTCCTGAAAATCTCGATAACTCAAAAAATACGCCCGG
TAGTGATCTTATTTCATTATGGTGAAAGTTGGAACCTCTTACGTGCCGATCAACGTCTCATTTTCGCCAG
ATATC
