>Addgene plasmid #84986 | JBEI-6823 | addgene partial sequence | sequence record 167737 | pBRrevBam 5'-GGTGATGTCGGCGATATAGG-3'
GGTGATGCCGGCCACGATGCGTCCGGCGTAGAGGATCGAGATCGTTTAGGCACCCCAGGCTTTACACTTT
ATGCTTCCGGCTCGTATAATGTGTGGAATTGTGAGCGGATAACAATTTCAGAATTCAAAAGATCTTAGGA
GGAATATAAAATGAAAAATTGTGTCATCGTCAGTGCGGTACGTACTGCTATCGGTAGTTTTAACGGTTCA
CTCGCTTCCACCAGCGCCATCGACCTGGGGGCGACAGTAATTAAAGCCGCCATTGAACGTGCAAAAATCG
ATTCACAACACGTTGATGAAGTGATTATGGGTAACGTGTTACAAGCCGGGCTGGGGCAAAATCCGGCGCG
TCAGGCACTGTTAAAAAGCGGGCTGGCAGAAACGGTGTGCGGATTCACGGTCAATAAAGTATGTGGTTCG
GGTCTTAAAAGTGTGGCGCTTGCCGCCCAGGCCATTCAGGCAGGTCAGGCGCAGAGCATTGTGGCGGGGG
GTATGGAAAATATGAGTTTAGCCCCCTACTTACTCGATGCAAAAGCACGCTCTGGTTATCGTCTTGGAGA
CGGACAGGTTTATGACGTAATCCTGCGCGATGGCCTGATGTGCGCCACCCATGGTTATCATATGGGGATT
ACCGCCGAAAACGTGGCTAAAGAGTACGGAATTACCCGTGAAATGCAGGATGAACTGGCGCTACATTCAC
AGCGTAAAGCGGCAGCCGCAATTGAGTCCGGTGCTTTTACAGCCGAAATCGTCCCGGTAAATGTTGTCAC
TCGAAAGAAAACCTTCGTCTTCAGTCAAGACGAGTTCCCGAAAGCGAACTCAACGGCTGAAGCGTTAGGT
GCATTGCGCCCGGCCTTCGATAAAGCAGGAACAGTCACCGCTGGGAACGCGTCTGGTATTAACGACGGTG
CTGCCGCTCTGGTGATTATGGAAGAATCTGCGGCGCT
